>Addgene plasmid #173606 | Lenti-sgNcor1#2/Cre | addgene full sequence | sequence record 363620 | Addgene NGS Result
AGCGGATACATATTTGAATGTATTTAGAAAAATAAACAAATAGGGGTTCCGCGCACATTTCCCCGAAAAG
TGCCACCTGACGTCGACGGATCGGGAGATCTCCCGATCCCCTATGGTGCACTCTCAGTACAATCTGCTCT
GATGCCGCATAGTTAAGCCAGTATCTGCTCCCTGCTTGTGTGTTGGAGGTCGCTGAGTAGTGCGCGAGCA
AAATTTAAGCTACAACAAGGCAAGGCTTGACCGACAATTGCATGAAGAATCTGCTTAGGGTTAGGCGTTT
TGCGCTGCTTCGCGATGTACGGGCCAGATATACGCGTTGACATTGATTATTGACTAGTTATTAATAGTAA
TCAATTACGGGGTCATTAGTTCATAGCCCATATATGGAGTTCCGCGTTACATAACTTACGGTAAATGGCC
CGCCTGGCTGACCGCCCAACGACCCCCGCCCATTGACGTCAATAATGACGTATGTTCCCATAGTAACGCC
AATAGGGACTTTCCATTGACGTCAATGGGTGGAGTATTTACGGTAAACTGCCCACTTGGCAGTACATCAA
GTGTATCATATGCCAAGTACGCCCCCTATTGACGTCAATGACGGTAAATGGCCCGCCTGGCATTATGCCC
AGTACATGACCTTATGGGACTTTCCTACTTGGCAGTACATCTACGTATTAGTCATCGCTATTACCATGGT
GATGCGGTTTTGGCAGTACATCAATGGGCGTGGATAGCGGTTTGACTCACGGGGATTTCCAAGTCTCCAC
CCCATTGACGTCAATGGGAGTTTGTTTTGGCACCAAAATCAACGGGACTTTCCAAAATGTCGTAACAACT
CCGCCCCATTGACGCAAATGGGCGGTAGGCGTGTACGGTGGGAGGTCTATATAAGCAGCGCGTTTTGCCT
GTACTGGGTCTCTCTGGTTAGACCAGATCTGAGCCTGGGAGCTCTCTGGCTAACTAGGGAACCCACTGCT
TAAGCCTCAATAAAGCTTGCCTTGAGTGCTTCAAGTAGTGTGTGCCCGTCTGTTGTGTGACTCTGGTAAC
TAGAGATCCCTCAGACCCTTTTAGTCAGTGTGGAAAATCTCTAGCAGTGGCGCCCGAACAGGGACTTGAA
AGCGAAAGGGAAACCAGAGGAGCTCTCTCGACGCAGGACTCGGCTTGCTGAAGCGCGCACGGCAAGAGGC
GAGGGGCGGCGACTGGTGAGTACGCCAAAAATTTTGACTAGCGGAGGCTAGAAGGAGAGAGATGGGTGCG
AGAGCGTCAGTATTAAGCGGGGGAGAATTAGATCGCGATGGGAAAAAATTCGGTTAAGGCCAGGGGGAAA
GAAAAAATATAAATTAAAACATATAGTATGGGCAAGCAGGGAGCTAGAACGATTCGCAGTTAATCCTGGC
CTGTTAGAAACATCAGAAGGCTGTAGACAAATACTGGGACAGCTACAACCATCCCTTCAGACAGGATCAG
AAGAACTTAGATCATTATATAATACAGTAGCAACCCTCTATTGTGTGCATCAAAGGATAGAGATAAAAGA
CACCAAGGAAGCTTTAGACAAGATAGAGGAAGAGCAAAACAAAAGTAAGACCACCGCACAGCAAGCGGCC
GGCCGCTGATCTTCAGACCTGGAGGAGGAGATATGAGGGACAATTGGAGAAGTGAATTATATAAATATAA
AGTAGTAAAAATTGAACCATTAGGAGTAGCACCCACCAAGGCAAAGAGAAGAGTGGTGCAGAGAGAAAAA
AGAGCAGTGGGAATAGGAGCTTTGTTCCTTGGGTTCTTGGGAGCAGCAGGAAGCACTATGGGCGCAGCGT
CAATGACGCTGACGGTACAGGCCAGACAATTATTGTCTGGTATAGTGCAGCAGCAGAACAATTTGCTGAG
GGCTATTGAGGCGCAACAGCATCTGTTGCAACTCACAGTCTGGGGCATCAAGCAGCTCCAGGCAAGAATC
CTGGCTGTGGAAAGATACCTAAAGGATCAACAGCTCCTGGGGATTTGGGGTTGCTCTGGAAAACTCATTT
GCACCACTGCTGTGCCTTGGAATGCTAGTTGGAGTAATAAATCTCTGGAACAGATTTGGAATCACACGAC
CTGGATGGAGTGGGACAGAGAAATTAACAATTACACAAGCTTAATACACTCCTTAATTGAAGAATCGCAA
AACCAGCAAGAAAAGAATGAACAAGAATTATTGGAATTAGATAAATGGGCAAGTTTGTGGAATTGGTTTA
ACATAACAAATTGGCTGTGGTATATAAAATTATTCATAATGATAGTAGGAGGCTTGGTAGGTTTAAGAAT
AGTTTTTGCTGTACTTTCTATAGTGAATAGAGTTAGGCAGGGATATTCACCATTATCGTTTCAGACCCAC
CTCCCAACCCCGAGGGGACCCGACAGGCCCGAAGGAATAGAAGAAGAAGGTGGAGAGAGAGACAGAGACA
GATCCATTCGATTAGTGAACGGATCGGCACTGCGTGCGCCAATTCTGCAGACAAATGGCAGTATTCATCC
ACAATTTTAAAAGAAAAGGGGGGATTGGGGGGTACAGTGCAGGGGAAAGAATAGTAGACATAATAGCAAC
AGACATACAAACTAAAGAATTACAAAAACAAATTACAAAAATTCAAAATTTTCGGGTTTATTACAGGGAC
AGCAGAGATCCAGTTTGGTTAGTACCGGGCCCGCTCTAGCCCTGCAGGAACTGTTTAAACTGTGAGGGCC
TATTTCCCATGATTCCTTCATATTTGCATATACGATACAAGGCTGTTAGAGAGATAATTGGAATTAATTT
GACTGTAAACACAAAGATATTAGTACAAAATACGTGACGTAGAAAGTAATAATTTCTTGGGTAGTTTGCA
GTTTTAAAATTATGTTTTAAAATGGACTATCATATGCTTACCGTAACTTGAAAGTATTTCGATTTCTTGG
CTTTATATATCTTGTGGAAAGGACCAAACACCGCAATATGAATGGGCTGATGGGTTTTAGAGCTAGAAAT
AGCAAGTTAAAATAAGGCTAGTCCGTTATCAACTTGAAAAAGTGGCACCGAGTCGGTGCTTTTTTGTTTG
GCGCGCCTATGGCTTAATTAACATGGCGGCCGCATTCTACCGGGTAGGGGAGGCGCTTTTCCCAAGGCAG
TCTGGAGCATGCGCTTTAGCAGCCCCGCTGGGCACTTGGCGCTACACAAGTGGCCTCTGGCCTCGCACAC
ATTCCACATCCACCGGTAGGCGCCAACCGGCTCCGTTCTTTGGTGGCCCCTTCGCGCCACCTTCTACTCC
TCCCCTAGTCAGGAAGTTCCCCCCCGCCCCGCAGCTCGCGTCGTGCAGGACGTGACAAATGGAAGTAGCA
CGTCTCACTAGTCTCGTGCAGATGGACAGCACCGCTGAGCAATGGAAGCGGGTAGGCCTTTGGGGCAGCG
GCCAATAGCAGCTTTGCTCCTTCGCTTTCTGGGCTCAGAGGCTGGGAAGGGGTGGGTCCGGGGGCGGGCT
CAGGGGCGGGCTCAGGGGCGGGGCGGGCGCCCGAAGGTCCTCCGGAGGCCCGGCATTCTGCACGCTTCAA
AAGCGCACGTCTGCCGCGCTGTTCTCCTCTTCCTCATCTCCGGGACCCGGGATGCCCAAGAAGAAGAGGA
AGGTGTCCAATTTACTGACCGTACACCAAAATTTGCCTGCATTACCGGTCGATGCAACGAGTGATGAGGT
TCGCAAGAACCTGATGGACATGTTCAGGGATCGCCAGGCGTTTTCTGAGCATACCTGGAAAATGCTTCTG
TCCGTTTGCCGGTCGTGGGCGGCATGGTGCAAGTTGAATAACCGGAAATGGTTTCCCGCAGAACCTGAAG
ATGTTCGCGATTATCTTCTATATCTTCAGGCGCGCGGTCTGGCAGTAAAAACTATCCAGCAACATTTGGG
CCAGCTAAACATGCTTCATCGTCGGTCCGGGCTGCCACGACCAAGTGACAGCAATGCTGTTTCACTGGTT
ATGCGGCGGATCCGAAAAGAAAACGTTGATGCCGGTGAACGTGCAAAACAGGCTCTAGCGTTCGAACGCA
CTGATTTCGACCAGGTTCGTTCACTCATGGAAAATAGCGATCGCTGCCAGGATATACGTAATCTGGCATT
TCTGGGGATTGCTTATAACACCCTGTTACGTATAGCCGAAATTGCCAGGATCAGGGTTAAAGATATCTCA
CGTACTGACGGTGGGAGAATGTTAATCCATATTGGCAGAACGAAAACGCTGGTTAGCACCGCAGGTGTAG
AGAAGGCACTTAGCCTGGGGGTAACTAAACTGGTCGAGCGATGGATTTCCGTCTCTGGTGTAGCTGATGA
TCCGAATAACTACCTGTTTTGCCGGGTCAGAAAAAATGGTGTTGCCGCGCCATCTGCCACCAGCCAGCTA
TCAACTCGCGCCCTGGAAGGGATTTTTGAAGCAACTCATCGATTGATTTACGGCGCTAAGGATGACTCTG
GTCAGAGATACCTGGCCTGGTCTGGACACAGTGCCCGTGTCGGAGCCGCGCGAGATATGGCCCGCGCTGG
AGTTTCAATACCGGAGATCATGCAAGCTGGTGGCTGGACCAATGTAAATATTGTCATGAACTATATCCGT
AACCTGGATAGTGAAACAGGGGCAATGGTGCGCCTGCTGGAAGATGGCGATTAGCCATGTTTAAGGGTTC
CGGTTCCACTAGGTACAATTCGATATCAAGCTTATCGATAATCAACCTCTGGATTACAAAATTTGTGAAA
GATTGACTGGTATTCTTAACTATGTTGCTCCTTTTACGCTATGTGGATACGCTGCTTTAATGCCTTTGTA
TCATGCTATTGCTTCCCGTATGGCTTTCATTTTCTCCTCCTTGTATAAATCCTGGTTGCTGTCTCTTTAT
GAGGAGTTGTGGCCCGTTGTCAGGCAACGTGGCGTGGTGTGCACTGTGTTTGCTGACGCAACCCCCACTG
GTTGGGGCATTGCCACCACCTGTCAGCTCCTTTCCGGGACTTTCGCTTTCCCCCTCCCTATTGCCACGGC
GGAACTCATCGCCGCCTGCCTTGCCCGCTGCTGGACAGGGGCTCGGCTGTTGGGCACTGACAATTCCGTG
GTGTTGTCGGGGAAATCATCGTCCTTTCCTTGGCTGCTCGCCTGTGTTGCCACCTGGATTCTGCGCGGGA
CGTCCTTCTGCTACGTCCCTTCGGCCCTCAATCCAGCGGACCTTCCTTCCCGCGGCCTGCTGCCGGCTCT
GCGGCCTCTTCCGCGTCTTCGCCTTCGCCCTCAGACGAGTCGGATCTCCCTTTGGGCCGCCTCCCCGCAT
CGATACCGTCGACCTCGATCGAGACCTAGAAAAACATGGAGCAATCACAAGTAGCAATACAGCAGCTACC
AATGCTGATTGTGCCTGGCTAGAAGCACAAGAGGAGGAGGAGGTGGGTTTTCCAGTCACACCTCAGGTAC
CTTTAAGACCAATGACTTACAAGGCAGCTGTAGATCTTAGCCACTTTTTAAAAGAAAAGGGGGGACTGGA
AGGGCTAATTCACTCCCAACGAAGACAAGATATCCTTGATCTGTGGATCTACCACACACAAGGCTACTTC
CCTGATTGGCAGAACTACACACCAGGGCCAGGGATCAGATATCCACTGACCTTTGGATGGTGCTACAAGC
TAGTACCAGTTGAGCAAGAGAAGGTAGAAGAAGCCAATGAAGGAGAGAACACCCGCTTGTTACACCCTGT
GAGCCTGCATGGGATGGATGACCCGGAGAGAGAAGTATTAGAGTGGAGGTTTGACAGCCGCCTAGCATTT
CATCACATGGCCCGAGAGCTGCATCCGGACTGTACTGGGTCTCTCTGGTTAGACCAGATCTGAGCCTGGG
AGCTCTCTGGCTAACTAGGGAACCCACTGCTTAAGCCTCAATAAAGCTTGCCTTGAGTGCTTCAAGTAGT
GTGTGCCCGTCTGTTGTGTGACTCTGGTAACTAGAGATCCCTCAGACCCTTTTAGTCAGTGTGGAAAATC
TCTAGCAGCATGTGAGCAAAAGGCCAGCAAAAGGCCAGGAACCGTAAAAAGGCCGCGTTGCTGGCGTTTT
TCCATAGGCTCCGCCCCCCTGACGAGCATCACAAAAATCGACGCTCAAGTCAGAGGTGGCGAAACCCGAC
AGGACTATAAAGATACCAGGCGTTTCCCCCTGGAAGCTCCCTCGTGCGCTCTCCTGTTCCGACCCTGCCG
CTTACCGGATACCTGTCCGCCTTTCTCCCTTCGGGAAGCGTGGCGCTTTCTCATAGCTCACGCTGTAGGT
ATCTCAGTTCGGTGTAGGTCGTTCGCTCCAAGCTGGGCTGTGTGCACGAACCCCCCGTTCAGCCCGACCG
CTGCGCCTTATCCGGTAACTATCGTCTTGAGTCCAACCCGGTAAGACACGACTTATCGCCACTGGCAGCA
GCCACTGGTAACAGGATTAGCAGAGCGAGGTATGTAGGCGGTGCTACAGAGTTCTTGAAGTGGTGGCCTA
ACTACGGCTACACTAGAAGAACAGTATTTGGTATCTGCGCTCTGCTGAAGCCAGTTACCTTCGGAAAAAG
AGTTGGTAGCTCTTGATCCGGCAAACAAACCACCGCTGGTAGCGGTGGTTTTTTTGTTTGCAAGCAGCAG
ATTACGCGCAGAAAAAAAGGATCTCAAGAAGATCCTTTGATCTTTTCTACGGGGTCTGACGCTCAGTGGA
ACGAAAACTCACGTTAAGGGATTTTGGTCATGAGATTATCAAAAAGGATCTTCACCTAGATCCTTTTAAA
TTAAAAATGAAGTTTTAAATCAATCTAAAGTATATATGAGTAAACTTGGTCTGACAGTTACCAATGCTTA
ATCAGTGAGGCACCTATCTCAGCGATCTGTCTATTTCGTTCATCCATAGTTGCCTGACTCCCCGTCGTGT
AGATAACTACGATACGGGAGGGCTTACCATCTGGCCCCAGTGCTGCAATGATACCGCGAGACCCACGCTC
ACCGGCTCCAGATTTATCAGCAATAAACCAGCCAGCCGGAAGGGCCGAGCGCAGAAGTGGTCCTGCAACT
TTATCCGCCTCCATCCAGTCTATTAATTGTTGCCGGGAAGCTAGAGTAAGTAGTTCGCCAGTTAATAGTT
TGCGCAACGTTGTTGCCATTGCTACAGGCATCGTGGTGTCACGCTCGTCGTTTGGTATGGCTTCATTCAG
CTCCGGTTCCCAACGATCAAGGCGAGTTACATGATCCCCCATGTTGTGCAAAAAAGCGGTTAGCTCCTTC
GGTCCTCCGATCGTTGTCAGAAGTAAGTTGGCCGCAGTGTTATCACTCATGGTTATGGCAGCACTGCATA
ATTCTCTTACTGTCATGCCATCCGTAAGATGCTTTTCTGTGACTGGTGAGTACTCAACCAAGTCATTCTG
AGAATAGTGTATGCGGCGACCGAGTTGCTCTTGCCCGGCGTCAATACGGGATAATACCGCGCCACATAGC
AGAACTTTAAAAGTGCTCATCATTGGAAAACGTTCTTCGGGGCGAAAACTCTCAAGGATCTTACCGCTGT
TGAGATCCAGTTCGATGTAACCCACTCGTGCACCCAACTGATCTTCAGCATCTTTTACTTTCACCAGCGT
TTCTGGGTGAGCAAAAACAGGAAGGCAAAATGCCGCAAAAAAGGGAATAAGGGCGACACGGAAATGTTGA
ATACTCATACTCTTCCTTTTTCAATATTATTGAAGCATTTATCAGGGTTATTGTCTCATG
Features (pLannotate 1.2.2; 21 found; start..end, strand, type, name):
    112..164     -  misc_feature   bom (fragment): basis of mobility region from pBR322
    319..698     +  enhancer       CMV enhancer: human cytomegalovirus immediate early enhancer
    699..898     +  promoter       CMV promoter: human cytomegalovirus (CMV) immediate early promoter
    916..1096    +  LTR            5' LTR (truncated): truncated 5' long terminal repeat (LTR) from HIV-1
   1143..1268    +  misc_feature   HIV-1 Ψ: packaging signal of human immunodeficiency virus type 1
   1252..1590    +  CDS            HIV-1 gag (fragment): gag protein from human immunodeficiency virus 1; gag
   1765..1998    +  misc_feature   RRE: The Rev response element (RRE) of HIV-1 allows for Rev-dependent mRNA export from the nucleus to the cytoplasm.
   2375..2475    +  CDS            Rev (fragment): human immunodeficiency virus 1 (HIV-1) Rev protein; rev; enhances nuclear export of unspliced and incompletely spliced viral mRNAs
   2525..2642    +  misc_feature   cPPT/CTS: central polypurine tract and central termination sequence of HIV-1
   2724..2964    +  promoter       U6 promoter: RNA polymerase III promoter for human U6 snRNA
   2994..3069    +  misc_RNA       gRNA scaffold: guide RNA scaffold for the Streptococcus pyogenes CRISPR/Cas9 system
   3122..3614    +  promoter       PGK promoter: mouse phosphoglycerate kinase 1 promoter
   3644..4674    +  CDS            Cre (fragment): site-specific recombinase Cre is a site-specific recombinase from bacteriophage P1. Recombination occurs at loxP sequences.
   4707..4730    +  misc_feature   MCS (fragment): pBluescript multiple cloning site
   4730..5318    +  misc_feature   WPRE: woodchuck hepatitis virus posttranscriptional regulatory element
   5319..5338    +  misc_feature   MCS (fragment): pBluescript multiple cloning site
   5340..5840    +  CDS            nef (fragment): NEF_HV1LA - Experimental evidence at protein level: Swiss-Prot protein existence level 1. Extracellular Nef protein targets CD4(+) T-lymphocytes for apoptosis by interacting with CXCR4 surface receptors. From Human immunodeficiency virus type 1 group M subtype B (isolate Lai) (HIV-1).
   5847..6027    +  LTR            5' LTR (truncated): truncated 5' long terminal repeat (LTR) from HIV-1
   6089..6677    -  rep_origin     ori: high-copy-number ColE1/pMB1/pBR322/pUC origin of replication
   6848..7708    -  CDS            AmpR: β-lactamase; bla; confers resistance to ampicillin, carbenicillin, and related antibiotics
   7709..53      -  promoter       AmpR promoter (across the origin): bla
