[The description below was written by a language model from this plasmid's Addgene catalogue record and pLannotate feature annotations shown in this document.]
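Description:
Lenti-sgNcor1#2/Cre is a 7,760-nt HIV-1-based lentiviral transfer plasmid built on the pLL3.3 backbone that delivers both a CRISPR guide RNA and Cre recombinase. It is maintained in bacteria through a high-copy ColE1/pUC-type origin and selected with ampicillin via the β-lactamase gene. The viral portion begins with a CMV enhancer/promoter fused to a truncated 5' LTR, an arrangement that typically allows transcription of the viral genome in packaging cells without Tat. This is followed by the Ψ packaging signal with a partial gag fragment, the Rev response element for nuclear export of the unspliced genomic RNA, and the cPPT/CTS, which aids nuclear import of the reverse-transcribed genome. A WPRE downstream of the payload enhances transcript expression, and a second truncated LTR, preceded by residual nef-derived sequence, closes the provirus.

The payload consists of two independent expression units. A human U6 RNA polymerase III promoter drives a guide against mouse Ncor1 (nuclear receptor corepressor 1) joined to the Streptococcus pyogenes Cas9 scaffold; this is the second of the Ncor1 guides, judging from the name. Downstream, the mouse PGK promoter drives Cre. The plasmid encodes no Cas9, so editing depends on Cas9 supplied by the target cells, and no mammalian selection marker or fluorescent reporter is annotated. A transduced cell therefore receives Cre to recombine loxP-flanked alleles and, at the same time, the guide for disruption of Ncor1. The associated publication concerns functional analysis of tumour suppressor genes in oncogenic KRAS-driven lung cancer, consistent with use in Cre-responsive mouse models, although the record does not specify the exact alleles involved.
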