Addgene plasmid #173606: Lenti-sgNcor1#2/Cre
Purpose: Expresses a Ncor1-targeting gRNA and Cre-recombinase
Depositing lab: Charles Swanton. Depositing organization: University College London. Publication: A functional taxonomy of tumor suppression in oncogenic KRAS-driven lung cancer. Cai H, Chew SK, Li C, Tsai MK, Andrejka L, Murray CW, Hughes NW, Shuldiner EG, Ashkin EL, Tang R, Hung KL, Chen LC, Lee SYC, Yousefi M, Lin WY, Kunder CA, Cong L, McFarland CD, Petrov DA, Swanton C, Winslow MM. Cancer Discov. 2021 Feb 19. pii: 2159-8290.CD-20-1325. doi: 10.1158/2159-8290.CD-20-1325. PubMed 33608386.
Backbone
  Vector backbone: pLL3.3
  Vector type: Lentiviral, Cre/Lox, CRISPR
Growth in bacteria
  Bacterial resistance: Ampicillin, 100 μg/mL
  Growth temperature: 37°C
  Growth strain: NEB Stable
  Copy number: High Copy
Gene/Insert
  Gene/Insert name: gRNA targeting Ncor1
  gRNA/shRNA sequence: CAATATGAATGGGCTGATGG
  Species: M. musculus (mouse)
  Entrez Gene: Ncor1 (a.k.a. 5730405M06Rik, A230020K14Rik, N-CoR, RIP13, Rxrip13, mKIAA1047)
  Cloning method: Restriction Enzyme; 5′ cloning site unknown (unknown if destroyed); 3′ cloning site unknown (unknown if destroyed)
Terms and licenses: Academic/Nonprofit Terms; Industry Terms: Not Available to Industry
How to cite: Lenti-sgNcor1#2/Cre was a gift from Charles Swanton (Addgene plasmid # 173606 ; http://n2t.net/addgene:173606 ; RRID:Addgene_173606)
